Addgene plasmid #30453: pVZmSin3B
Depositing lab: Bob Eisenman. Depositing organization: Fred Hutchinson Cancer Center. Publication: Mad-Max transcriptional repression is mediated by ternary complex formation with mammalian homologs of yeast repressor Sin3. Ayer DE, Lawrence QA, Eisenman RN. Cell 1995 Mar 10;80(5):767-76. 10.1016/0092-8674(95)90355-0 PubMed 7889570.
Backbone
  Vector backbone: pVZ-1
  Backbone size w/o insert (bp): 3237
  Vector type: Mammalian Expression
Growth in bacteria
  Bacterial resistance: Ampicillin, 100 μg/mL
  Growth temperature: 37°C
  Growth strain: DH5alpha
  Copy number: High Copy
Gene/Insert
  Gene/Insert name: Sin3B
  Species: M. musculus (mouse)
  Entrez Gene: Sin3b (a.k.a. 2810430C10Rik)
  Cloning method: Restriction Enzyme; 5′ cloning site HindIII (not destroyed); 3′ cloning site HindIII (not destroyed)
  Sequencing primers: 5′ T3
Terms and licenses: Academic/Nonprofit Terms; Industry Terms: Not Available to Industry
How to cite: pVZmSin3B was a gift from Bob Eisenman (Addgene plasmid # 30453 ; http://n2t.net/addgene:30453 ; RRID:Addgene_30453)
