[The description below was written by a language model from this plasmid's Addgene catalogue record.]
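Description:
pVZmSin3B carries the mouse Sin3B coding sequence (Entrez gene Sin3b) in the small pVZ-1 backbone, which is about 3.2 kb without the insert. The repository lists the vector type as mammalian expression, but the record names no promoter, polyadenylation signal, epitope tag or mammalian selection marker, so it gives no indication of how the insert would be transcribed in mammalian cells. The only hint about flanking sequence is that a T3 primer is recommended for sequencing from the 5′ side, which implies a T3 primer-binding site adjacent to the cloning site. Whether this site is used for in vitro transcription is not stated. In bacteria the plasmid is maintained at high copy number under ampicillin selection. The origin of replication is not specified.

The insert was introduced by restriction cloning as a HindIII fragment. HindIII sites are preserved at both the 5′ and 3′ junctions, so the Sin3B fragment can be released again with that single enzyme. Because the same site flanks both ends, cloning was non-directional, and the record does not describe the insert's orientation, its size, or whether it is full length.

Sin3B is a mammalian homolog of the yeast transcriptional repressor Sin3. The plasmid comes from work showing that transcriptional repression by Mad-Max heterodimers is mediated by formation of a ternary complex with these Sin3 proteins. It is therefore best regarded as a source clone of mouse Sin3B cDNA for studies of Sin3-dependent repression, for example as a template for subcloning. No feature table was supplied, so the element-level layout cannot be described further.
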