>Addgene plasmid #30453 | pVZmSin3B | addgene partial sequence | sequence record 35347 | 30453 with T3
ACTAGTAACGGCCGCCAGTGTGCTCTAAAGCTGACTTCCAACATGGCGCATGCAGGCAGCGGAGGCTCCG
CGGGCCGGGGATTCGGTGGCTCCCGCTGGGGTCGTTCGGGCTCCGGAGGGCACGAGAAGCTGCCGGTGCA
CGTGGAGGACGCTCTCACCTACCTCGACCAGGTGAAGATCCGCTTTGGCAGTGACCCTGCCACCTACAAC
GGCTTCCTGGAGATCATGAAGGAGTTCAAAAGCCAGAGCATCGACACTCCTGGTGTGATCAGGCGTGTGT
CCCAGCTCTTCCATGAGCACCCTGACCTCATCGTGGGGTTTAATGCTTTCCTTCCGCTTGGATACCGTAT
AGACATTCCCAAGAACGGCAAGCTGAACATCCAGTCGCCGCTGAGCAGCCAGGACAACTCCCATAGCCAT
GGTGACTGTGGGGAGGACTTCAAGCAGATGTCCTACAAGGAGGACAGAGGCCAGGTGCCCCTGGAGTCTG
ACTCTGTGGAGTTCAACAATGCTATCAGCTATGTGAACAAGATCAAGACCCGCTTTCTGGACCACCCTGA
GATCTACAGGTCCTTCCTGGAGATCCTACACACCTACCAGAAGGAACAGCTGCACACTAAGGGCCGTCCA
TTCCGTGGCATGTCTGAGGAGGAGGTTTTCACAGAGGTGGCCAATCTTTTCCGTGGTCAGGAGGACCTGC
TGTCAGAGTTCGGACAGTTCCTGCCTGAGGCAAAGCGGTCCCTGTTTACAGGCAATGGGTCGTGCGAGAT
GAACAGTGG
